>Addgene plasmid #136381 | pYPQ292 (AaCas12b)-D570A-TV-MS2-TV | depositor full sequence | sequence record 263178 | pYPQ292 (AaCas12b)-D570A-TV-MS2-TV sequence 9871 bps
TGGACCAGCCAGGACAGAAATGCCTCGACTTCGCTGCTACCCAAGGTTGCCGGGTGACGCACACCGTGGA
AACGGATGAAGGCACGAACCCAGTGGACATAAGCCTGTTCGGTTCGTAAGCTGTAATGCAAGTAGCGTAT
GCGCTCACGCAACTGGTCCAGAACCTTGACCGAACGCAGCGGTGGTAACGGCGCAGTGGCGGTTTTCATG
GCTTGTTATGACTGTTTTTTTGGGGTACAGTCTATGCCTCGGGCATCCAAGCAGCAAGCGCGTTACGCCG
TGGGTCGATGTTTGATGTTATGGAGCAGCAACGATGTTACGCAGCAGGGCAGTCGCCCTAAAACAAAGTT
AAACATCATGAGGGAAGCGGTGATCGCCGAAGTATCGACTCAACTATCAGAGGTAGTTGGCGTCATCGAG
CGCCATCTCGAACCGACGTTGCTGGCCGTACATTTGTACGGCTCCGCAGTGGATGGCGGCCTGAAGCCAC
ACAGTGATATTGATTTGCTGGTTACGGTGACCGTAAGGCTTGATGAAACAACGCGGCGAGCTTTGATCAA
CGACCTTTTGGAAACTTCGGCTTCCCCTGGAGAGAGCGAGATTCTCCGCGCTGTAGAAGTCACCATTGTT
GTGCACGACGACATCATTCCGTGGCGTTATCCAGCTAAGCGCGAACTGCAATTTGGAGAATGGCAGCGCA
ATGACATTCTTGCAGGTATCTTCGAGCCAGCCACGATCGACATTGATCTGGCTATCTTGCTGACAAAAGC
AAGAGAACATAGCGTTGCCTTGGTAGGTCCAGCGGCGGAGGAACTCTTTGATCCGGTTCCTGAACAGGAT
CTATTTGAGGCGCTAAATGAAACCTTAACGCTATGGAACTCGCCGCCCGACTGGGCTGGCGATGAGCGAA
ATGTAGTGCTTACGTTGTCCCGCATTTGGTACAGCGCAGTAACCGGCAAAATCGCGCCGAAGGATGTCGC
TGCCGACTGGGCAATGGAGCGCCTGCCGGCCCAGTATCAGCCCGTCATACTTGAAGCTAGACAGGCTTAT
CTTGGACAAGAAGAAGATCGCTTGGCCTCGCGCGCAGATCAGTTGGAAGAATTTGTCCACTACGTGAAAG
GCGAGATCACCAAGGTAGTCGGCAAATAACCCTCGAGCCACCCATGACCAAAATCCCTTAACGTGAGTTA
CGCGTCGTTCCACTGAGCGTCAGACCCCGTAGAAAAGATCAAAGGATCTTCTTGAGATCCTTTTTTTCTG
CGCGTAATCTGCTGCTTGCAAACAAAAAAACCACCGCTACCAGCGGTGGTTTGTTTGCCGGATCAAGAGC
TACCAACTCTTTTTCCGAAGGTAACTGGCTTCAGCAGAGCGCAGATACCAAATACTGTCCTTCTAGTGTA
GCCGTAGTTAGGCCACCACTTCAAGAACTCTGTAGCACCGCCTACATACCTCGCTCTGCTAATCCTGTTA
CCAGTGGCTGCTGCCAGTGGCGATAAGTCGTGTCTTACCGGGTTGGACTCAAGACGATAGTTACCGGATA
AGGCGCAGCGGTCGGGCTGAACGGGGGGTTCGTGCACACAGCCCAGCTTGGAGCGAACGACCTACACCGA
ACTGAGATACCTACAGCGTGAGCTATGAGAAAGCGCCACGCTTCCCGAAGGGAGAAAGGCGGACAGGTAT
CCGGTAAGCGGCAGGGTCGGAACAGGAGAGCGCACGAGGGAGCTTCCAGGGGGAAACGCCTGGTATCTTT
ATAGTCCTGTCGGGTTTCGCCACCTCTGACTTGAGCGTCGATTTTTGTGATGCTCGTCAGGGGGGCGGAG
CCTATGGAAAAACGCCAGCAACGCGGCCTTTTTACGGTTCCTGGCCTTTTGCTGGCCTTTTGCTCACATG
TTCTTTCCTGCGTTATCCCCTGATTCTGTGGATAACCGTATTACCGCCTTTGAGTGAGCTGATACCGCTC
GCCGCAGCCGAACGACCGAGCGCAGCGAGTCAGTGAGCGAGGAAGCGGAAGAGCGCCCAATACGCAAACC
GCCTCTCCCCGCGCGTTGGCCGATTCATTAATGCAGCTGGCACGACAGGTTTCCCGACTGGAAAGCGGGC
AGTGAGCGCAACGCAATTAATACGCGTACCGCGAGCCAGGAAGAGTTTGTAGAAACGCAAAAAGGCCATC
CGTCAGGATGGCCTTCTGCTTAGTTTGATGCCTGGCAGTTTATGGCGGGCGTCCTGCCCGCCACCCTCCG
GGCCGTTGCTTCACAACGTTCAAATCCGCTCCCGGCGGATTTGTCCTACTCAGGAGAGCGTTCACCGACA
AACAACAGATAAAACGAAAGGCCCAGTCTTCCGACTGAGCCTTTCGTTTTATTTGATGCCTGGCAGTTCC
CTACTCTCGCGTTAACGCTTGCATGGATGTTTTCCCAGTCACGACGTTGTAAAACGACGGCCAGTCTTAA
GCTCGGGCCCCAAATAATGATTTTATTTTGACTGATAGTGACCTGTTCGTTGCAACAAATTGATGAGCAA
TGCTTTTTTATAATGCCAACTTTGTACAAAAAAGCAGGCTCCGAATTCGCCCTTCACCATGGCTCCTAAG
AAGAAGCGGAAGGTTGGTATTCACGGGGTGCCTGCGGCTGCCGTCAAGTCCATGAAGGTCAAGTTGCGCC
TGGATAACATGCCAGAGATCAGAGCCGGACTTTGGAAACTTCACACCGAGGTTAATGCGGGTGTGCGGTA
CTATACGGAATGGCTTAGCCTTTTGAGGCAAGAAAATCTTTATCGGAGGAGTCCCAATGGCGATGGAGAA
CAAGAATGCTATAAAACTGCTGAGGAATGCAAGGCTGAACTCCTTGAGAGACTCAGAGCCCGCCAAGTTG
AGAATGGGCACTGCGGCCCTGCTGGGAGTGATGACGAACTGCTGCAATTGGCACGGCAACTTTATGAACT
TCTGGTCCCACAAGCAATCGGGGCTAAAGGTGATGCGCAGCAAATCGCAAGGAAGTTTCTTAGTCCCCTT
GCCGACAAGGATGCCGTGGGTGGTTTGGGAATAGCAAAAGCAGGAAATAAGCCTAGGTGGGTTCGGATGA
GGGAGGCTGGAGAGCCAGGTTGGGAAGAGGAAAAGGCTAAAGCCGAGGCGAGAAAGAGTACGGATAGAAC
CGCCGATGTTCTTCGCGCTCTTGCAGACTTCGGTCTTAAACCTCTTATGAGAGTCTACACAGACTCAGAC
ATGTCCAGCGTGCAGTGGAAACCACTTCGCAAAGGACAAGCGGTCAGAACCTGGGATAGAGACATGTTCC
AACAAGCGATCGAAAGAATGATGAGTTGGGAATCGTGGAATCAGCGCGTTGGAGAAGCGTACGCAAAGCT
CGTGGAACAAAAGTCGAGGTTTGAACAGAAAAATTTTGTGGGACAAGAACATCTTGTCCAACTTGTCAAT
CAACTTCAACAAGACATGAAGGAAGCATCACACGGCCTGGAGTCGAAAGAACAAACTGCGCATTACTTGA
CTGGGAGAGCGCTGAGAGGGAGCGACAAAGTTTTTGAGAAGTGGGAAAAACTCGATCCTGATGCCCCATT
TGACCTCTATGATACCGAAATCAAGAATGTTCAACGGAGGAATACTCGCAGGTTCGGATCTCATGATCTG
TTTGCGAAGCTCGCGGAACCTAAATATCAGGCGCTCTGGAGAGAGGACGCTTCTTTCCTCACGAGGTATG
CGGTTTACAATAGCATTGTCAGAAAACTGAATCACGCTAAAATGTTTGCGACTTTTACTCTTCCGGATGC
TACCGCCCACCCGATCTGGACGCGGTTTGACAAACTCGGCGGCAACCTGCACCAGTACACTTTCTTGTTT
AACGAATTTGGCGAGGGCAGGCACGCCATTCGGTTTCAGAAGCTGTTGACGGTTGAGGATGGCGTTGCTA
AAGAGGTCGACGACGTCACGGTTCCGATTTCTATGTCCGCGCAGCTGGATGACCTCTTGCCTCGGGACCC
ACACGAGCTCGTTGCACTCTACTTCCAGGACTACGGTGCAGAACAACATCTGGCTGGAGAGTTTGGCGGC
GCGAAAATTCAATACCGCCGCGATCAATTGAACCACCTGCACGCCAGAAGAGGCGCCAGAGATGTCTACC
TTAATCTGAGCGTCCGCGTTCAGTCACAATCCGAAGCCAGGGGAGAAAGGCGCCCTCCGTATGCAGCGGT
CTTCAGGCTTGTTGGCGATAACCACCGCGCGTTTGTTCACTTTGATAAATTGTCAGATTACCTCGCAGAA
CACCCAGACGATGGTAAGCTGGGGTCGGAAGGTTTGCTCTCTGGGCTCAGAGTCATGTCAGTTGCCTTGG
GTCTTAGGACTTCCGCGAGCATATCTGTCTTCCGCGTCGCAAGAAAGGACGAATTGAAGCCGAACAGTGA
AGGCCGGGTCCCTTTTTGCTTCCCGATCGAAGGGAACGAAAACCTCGTTGCTGTCCACGAGCGGAGCCAA
CTGTTGAAGCTTCCCGGTGAAACGGAATCGAAAGATCTGAGAGCGATCAGAGAAGAGCGCCAAAGGACGC
TTAGACAGCTCCGGACGCAACTTGCATACTTGCGCCTTCTGGTTCGCTGCGGTAGTGAAGACGTTGGAAG
AAGAGAGAGGTCATGGGCTAAACTCATAGAGCAACCTATGGATGCTAATCAAATGACGCCTGATTGGAGA
GAAGCATTCGAAGACGAACTTCAGAAACTGAAATCCCTTTACGGGATATGCGGCGATCGCGAGTGGACAG
AAGCAGTGTATGAGTCTGTGAGGCGCGTGTGGCGGCATATGGGTAAACAGGTGCGCGATTGGAGAAAAGA
CGTTAGGAGCGGGGAAAGACCTAAGATACGGGGATATCAGAAAGACGTTGTCGGGGGAAATAGCATTGAA
CAGATTGAATATTTGGAGCGCCAATATAAGTTCCTCAAATCCTGGTCTTTCTTCGGCAAAGTGTCAGGCC
AGGTGATACGCGCGGAAAAGGGATCGCGCTTTGCAATAACTCTGAGAGAACATATTGATCATGCCAAAGA
AGATCGGTTGAAGAAACTCGCCGATAGAATCATCATGGAGGCGCTTGGTTATGTCTACGCCTTGGACGAT
GAACGGGGAAAGGGAAAGTGGGTCGCCAAGTATCCACCTTGCCAACTCATTCTCCTCGAAGAACTTTCCG
AATACCAGTTTAACAACGATCGGCCGCCATCAGAGAATAATCAACTGATGCAGTGGTCCCATCGCGGTGT
GTTTCAAGAGTTGCTCAATCAGGCCCAAGTCCATGATCTGCTTGTTGGCACAATGTATGCAGCCTTTTCC
TCCCGGTTTGATGCAAGAACAGGGGCTCCTGGCATACGCTGTAGACGGGTCCCGGCGAGGTGCGCCCGCG
AACAAAACCCTGAACCGTTCCCCTGGTGGTTGAACAAGTTCGTTGCGGAGCACAAGCTGGACGGGTGTCC
TCTGCGGGCCGACGATCTTATTCCCACCGGGGAAGGGGAATTCTTTGTGAGCCCTTTCTCGGCGGAGGAA
GGGGATTTTCACCAAATACATGCAGATCTTAATGCCGCACAAAATTTGCAGAGGAGACTGTGGTCAGACT
TTGATATTAGTCAGATACGCCTCCGCTGTGACTGGGGAGAGGTCGATGGCGAGCCTGTGTTGATACCAAG
AACGACCGGAAAGAGGACAGCCGATTCGTATGGAAACAAGGTTTTTTACACGAAGACGGGCGTTACTTAC
TACGAAAGAGAAAGAGGGAAGAAGAGAAGGAAAGTCTTTGCCCAAGAAGAATTGAGCGAGGAAGAAGCCG
AGCTCTTGGTCGAAGCGGACGAGGCACGGGAAAAGTCTGTCGTCCTCATGAGGGACCCTTCCGGAATTAT
TAACCGGGGAGATTGGACGCGGCAGAAAGAGTTTTGGTCCATGGTTAATCAACGCATAGAAGGCTACCTT
GTCAAGCAAATAAGAAGTCGCGTGAGATTGCAGGAGAGTGCATGTGAGAACACTGGGGACATAAAGCGTC
CTGCTGCCACCAAAAAGGCCGGACAGGCTAAGAAAAAGAAGGGAGACGGCTCTGGATCGGGGTCGGGTTC
TGGCTCAGTCGACTTGCTTGATCCGGGGACACCAATGGACGCGGACCTGGTGGCTTCATCGACCGTGGTT
TGGGAACAGGACGCCGATCCATTCGCCGGGACCGCCGATGACTTTCCTGCTTTTAATGAGGAAGAGTTGG
CTTGGCTGATGGAACTCCTGCCGCAGGGCGGCTCAGGGGGTCTCCTTGACCCCGGCACCCCCATGGACGC
TGACCTCGTTGCAAGTTCGACGGTTGTTTGGGAGCAAGATGCAGATCCGTTTGCGGGTACAGCTGATGAC
TTTCCAGCCTTCAACGAAGAGGAGCTGGCATGGCTTATGGAGCTTCTGCCTCAGGCCAGAGGAGGGTCGG
GTGGGCTCTTGGATCCTGGGACGCCGATGGATGCCGACCTTGTCGCGTCCTCTACTGTGGTTTGGGAGCA
GGACGCCGACCCGTTCGCTGGTACTGCTGATGACTTTCCGGCCTTTAATGAGGAGGAACTCGCTTGGCTC
ATGGAGTTGTTGCCACAAGGGGGTAGTGGCGGTCTTCTGGACCCGGGAACGCCTATGGATGCTGACTTGG
TGGCATCGAGCACCGTCGTCTGGGAACAGGATGCGGACCCGTTTGCTGGTACCGCTGATGATTTTCCGGC
ATTTAACGAGGAAGAATTGGCGTGGCTCATGGAATTGCTTCCCCAGGCGAGAGGGGGTTCCGGTGGCTTG
CTGGATCCGGGAACGCCTATGGATGCCGATCTCGTGGCGTCGTCAACCGTGGTCTGGGAGCAAGACGCTG
ACCCGTTTGCCGGCACAGCAGATGATTTTCCAGCTTTCAATGAGGAAGAACTGGCATGGTTGATGGAATT
GCTTCCACAGGGAGGGAGCGGAGGCCTCCTCGATCCTGGAACACCTATGGACGCAGACCTGGTTGCCTCT
TCAACTGTCGTGTGGGAACAAGATGCAGACCCGTTCGCAGGTACAGCTGATGACTTCCCTGCCTTTAATG
AGGAGGAACTCGCGTGGCTCATGGAACTTTTGCCCCAAGCACGCGGTGGCTCTGGGGGTGGCGGATCGGG
AGGAGATGCGCTGGACGATTTCGACTTGGACATGTTGGGCTCAGACGCTTTGGACGACTTTGATCTCGAC
ATGCTTGGGTCCGACGCATTGGATGATTTCGACCTTGACATGCTTGGTTCCGACGCACTCGATGACTTCG
ATCTTGATATGCTCGCCCGCGGATCTGACGCTCTCGACGACTTCGATCTTGACATGTTGGGCTCAGATGC
GCTCGACGACTTTGATCTCGATATGTTGGGTAGCGACGCACTCGATGACTTTGACTTGGATATGCTGGGG
AGCGACGCCTTGGACGATTTCGATCTGGACATGCTGGAGGGCAGAGGAAGTCTTCTAACATGCGGTGACG
TGGAGGAGAATCCCGGCCCTATGGCGTCAAATTTCACGCAGTTTGTTTTGGTTGATAACGGCGGGACTGG
CGACGTTACAGTAGCTCCATCAAATTTTGCGAACGGAGTCGCTGAGTGGATTAGCTCAAATTCAAGGTCC
CAGGCCTACAAGGTTACCTGTTCTGTTAGGCAGAGTTCTGCGCAAAAAAGAAAATATACCATCAAGGTTG
AAGTCCCTAAAGTTGCAACACAAACAGTCGGTGGTGTTGAGCTCCCTGTGGCAGCCTGGAGATCTTACTT
AAACATGGAGCTAACAATTCCAATATTCGCTACAAACTCTGATTGTGAACTGATTGTTAAGGCGATGCAA
GGTCTCTTGAAAGATGGAAACCCTATACCGTCCGCTATCGCAGCTAACAGCGGTATCTATCCTAAGAAGA
AGAGGAAGGTTGGCTCTGGATCGGGGTCGGGTTCTGGCTCATTGCTTGATCCGGGGACACCAATGGACGC
GGACCTGGTGGCTTCATCGACCGTGGTTTGGGAACAGGACGCCGATCCATTCGCCGGGACCGCCGATGAC
TTTCCTGCTTTTAATGAGGAAGAGTTGGCTTGGCTGATGGAACTCCTGCCGCAGGGCGGCTCAGGGGGTC
TCCTTGACCCCGGCACCCCCATGGACGCTGACCTCGTTGCAAGTTCGACGGTTGTTTGGGAGCAAGATGC
AGATCCGTTTGCGGGTACAGCTGATGACTTTCCAGCCTTCAACGAAGAGGAGCTGGCATGGCTTATGGAG
CTTCTGCCTCAGGCCAGAGGAGGGTCGGGTGGGCTCTTGGATCCTGGGACGCCGATGGATGCCGACCTTG
TCGCGTCCTCTACTGTGGTTTGGGAGCAGGACGCCGACCCGTTCGCTGGTACTGCTGATGACTTTCCGGC
CTTTAATGAGGAGGAACTCGCTTGGCTCATGGAGTTGTTGCCACAAGGGGGTAGTGGCGGTCTTCTGGAC
CCGGGAACGCCTATGGATGCTGACTTGGTGGCATCGAGCACCGTCGTCTGGGAACAGGATGCGGACCCGT
TTGCTGGTACCGCTGATGATTTTCCGGCATTTAACGAGGAAGAATTGGCGTGGCTCATGGAATTGCTTCC
CCAGGCGAGAGGGGGTTCCGGTGGCTTGCTGGATCCGGGAACGCCTATGGATGCCGATCTCGTGGCGTCG
TCAACCGTGGTCTGGGAGCAAGACGCTGACCCGTTTGCCGGCACAGCAGATGATTTTCCAGCTTTCAATG
AGGAAGAACTGGCATGGTTGATGGAATTGCTTCCACAGGGAGGGAGCGGAGGCCTCCTCGATCCTGGAAC
ACCTATGGACGCAGACCTGGTTGCCTCTTCAACTGTCGTGTGGGAACAAGATGCAGACCCGTTCGCAGGT
ACAGCTGATGACTTCCCTGCCTTTAATGAGGAGGAACTCGCGTGGCTCATGGAACTTTTGCCCCAAGCAC
GCGGTGGCTCTGGGGGTGGCGGATCGGGAGGAGATGCGCTGGACGATTTCGACTTGGACATGTTGGGCTC
AGACGCTTTGGACGACTTTGATCTCGACATGCTTGGGTCCGACGCATTGGATGATTTCGACCTTGACATG
CTTGGTTCCGACGCACTCGATGACTTCGATCTTGATATGCTCGCCCGCGGATCTGACGCTCTCGACGACT
TCGATCTTGACATGTTGGGCTCAGATGCGCTCGACGACTTTGATCTCGATATGTTGGGTAGCGACGCACT
CGATGACTTTGACTTGGATATGCTGGGGAGCGACGCCTTGGACGATTTCGATCTGGACATGCTGTGATGA
TAGGACGTCCGATCGTTCAAACATTTGGCAATAAAGTTTCTTAAGATTGAATCCTGTTGCCGGTCTTGCG
ATGATTATCATATAATTTCTGTTGAATTACGTTAAGCATGTAATAATTAACATGTAATGCATGACGTTAT
TTATGAGATGGGTTTTTATGATTAGAGTCCCGCAATTATACATTTAATACGCGATAGAAAACAAAATATA
GCGCGCAAACTAGGATAAATTATCGCGCGCGGTGTCATCTATGTTACTAGATCGGGAATTGATCCCCCCT
CGACAGCTTCCGGAAAGGGCGAATTCGCAACTTTGTATACAAAAGTTGAACGAGAAACGTAAAATGATAT
AAATATCAATATATTAAATTAGATTTTGCATAAAAAACAGACTACATAATACTGTAAAACACAACATATC
CAGTCACTATGCCATCCAGCTGATATCCCCTATAGTGAGTCGTATTACATGGTCATAGCTGTTTCCTGGC
AGCTCTGGCCCGTGTCTCAAAATCTCTGATGTTACATTGCACAAGATAAAAATATATCATCATGCCTCCT
C
Features (pLannotate 1.2.2; 22 found; start..end, strand, type, name):
     96..119     +  promoter       Pc promoter (fragment): intI1 (promoter lies within the coding sequence); class 1 integron promoter
    295..351     +  CDS            GmR (fragment): gentamycin acetyltransferase; aacC1; confers resistance to gentamycin
    358..1149    +  CDS            SmR: aminoglycoside adenylyltransferase (Murphy, 1985); aadA; confers resistance to spectinomycin and streptomycin
   1242..1830    +  rep_origin     ori: high-copy-number ColE1/pMB1/pBR322/pUC origin of replication
   2013..2105    +  CDS            lacI (fragment): lac repressor; lacI; The lac repressor binds to the lac operator to inhibit transcription in E. coli. This inhibition can be relieved by adding lactose or isopropyl-β-D-thiogalactopyranoside (IPTG).
   2160..2187    -  terminator     rrnB T2 terminator: transcription terminator T2 from the E. coli rrnB gene
   2319..2362    +  terminator     rrnB T1 terminator: Escherichia coli rrnB; transcription terminator T1 from the E. coli rrnB gene
   2409..2445    -  CDS            lacZα (fragment): LacZα fragment of β-galactosidase; lacZ fragment
   2461..2560    +  protein_bind   attL1: mutant version of attL; recombination site for the Gateway® LR reaction LR Clonase™
   2630..6013    +  CDS            cas12b: CS12B_ALIAG - Also known as c2c1 From Alicyclobacillus acidoterrestris (strain ATCC 49025 / DSM 3922 / CIP 106132 / NCIMB 13137 / GD3B).
   6761..6955    +  CDS            avrXa10 (fragment): AVX10_XANOO - Experimental evidence at protein level: Swiss-Prot protein existence level 1. Avirulence protein. Induces the hypersensitive response (HR)in rice plants carrying the resistance gene Xa10. Activity depends on the presence of the core repeat domains; replacement with repeat domains from other proteins (AvrBs3 of X.euvesicatoria (AC P14727) or AvrXa7 of this organism) does not elicit the HR. Probably acts as a transcription factor in its host plant (rice) to induce plant resistance or disease. From Xanthomonas oryzae pv. oryzae.
   6950..7108    +  CDS            avrBs3 (fragment): AVRB3_XANEU - Experimental evidence at protein level: Swiss-Prot protein existence level 1. Avirulence protein. Acts as a transcription factor in C.annuum plants. In susceptible plants lacking the Bs3 resistance gene induces expression of a number of genes, including genes homologous to a family of auxin-induced genes, alpha-expansin genes, pectate lyase, anthocyanidin glucoside rhamnosyl transferase and at least one transcription factor, UPA20. Their expression leads to plant hypertrophy in mesophyll cells, probably mainly mediated by UPA20 (PubMed:17962565). In resistant plants induces the h
   7232..7254    +  CDS            VP160 (fragment): 10 tandem repeats of the minimal activation domain of herpes simplex virus VP16 (Cheng et al., 2013)
   7431..7457    +  CDS            VP64 (fragment): tetrameric repeat of the minimal activation domain of herpes simplex virus VP16 (Beerli et al., 1998)
   7511..7900    +  CDS            CAPSD_BPMS2: Experimental evidence at protein level: Swiss-Prot protein existence level 1. Acts as a translational repressor of viral replicase synthesis late in infection. This latter function is the result of capsid protein interaction with an RNA hairpin which contains the replicase ribosome-binding site. From Escherichia phage MS2 (Bacteriophage MS2).
   8609..8803    +  CDS            avrXa10 (fragment): AVX10_XANOO - Experimental evidence at protein level: Swiss-Prot protein existence level 1. Avirulence protein. Induces the hypersensitive response (HR)in rice plants carrying the resistance gene Xa10. Activity depends on the presence of the core repeat domains; replacement with repeat domains from other proteins (AvrBs3 of X.euvesicatoria (AC P14727) or AvrXa7 of this organism) does not elicit the HR. Probably acts as a transcription factor in its host plant (rice) to induce plant resistance or disease. From Xanthomonas oryzae pv. oryzae.
   8798..8956    +  CDS            avrBs3 (fragment): AVRB3_XANEU - Experimental evidence at protein level: Swiss-Prot protein existence level 1. Avirulence protein. Acts as a transcription factor in C.annuum plants. In susceptible plants lacking the Bs3 resistance gene induces expression of a number of genes, including genes homologous to a family of auxin-induced genes, alpha-expansin genes, pectate lyase, anthocyanidin glucoside rhamnosyl transferase and at least one transcription factor, UPA20. Their expression leads to plant hypertrophy in mesophyll cells, probably mainly mediated by UPA20 (PubMed:17962565). In resistant plants induces the h
   9080..9102    +  CDS            VP160 (fragment): 10 tandem repeats of the minimal activation domain of herpes simplex virus VP16 (Cheng et al., 2013)
   9279..9304    +  CDS            VP64 (fragment): tetrameric repeat of the minimal activation domain of herpes simplex virus VP16 (Beerli et al., 1998)
   9321..9573    +  terminator     NOS terminator: nopaline synthase terminator and poly(A) signal
   9618..9741    +  protein_bind   attR5: mutant version of attR; recombination site for the Gateway® LR reaction LR Clonase™
   9759..9777    -  promoter       T7 promoter: promoter for bacteriophage T7 RNA polymerase
