>Addgene plasmid #136381 | pYPQ292 (AaCas12b)-D570A-TV-MS2-TV | addgene full sequence | sequence record 271505 | Addgene NGS Result
ATTTGTCCTACTCAGGAGAGCGTTCACCGACAAACAACAGATAAAACGAAAGGCCCAGTCTTCCGACTGA
GCCTTTCGTTTTATTTGATGCCTGGCAGTTCCCTACTCTCGCGTTAACGCTTGCATGGATGTTTTCCCAG
TCACGACGTTGTAAAACGACGGCCAGTCTTAAGCTCGGGCCCCAAATAATGATTTTATTTTGACTGATAG
TGACCTGTTCGTTGCAACAAATTGATGAGCAATGCTTTTTTATAATGCCAACTTTGTACAAAAAAGCAGG
CTCCGAATTCGCCCTTCACCATGGCTCCTAAGAAGAAGCGGAAGGTTGGTATTCACGGGGTGCCTGCGGC
TGCCGTCAAGTCCATGAAGGTCAAGTTGCGCCTGGATAACATGCCAGAGATCAGAGCCGGACTTTGGAAA
CTTCACACCGAGGTTAATGCGGGTGTGCGGTACTATACGGAATGGCTTAGCCTTTTGAGGCAAGAAAATC
TTTATCGGAGGAGTCCCAATGGCGATGGAGAACAAGAATGCTATAAAACTGCTGAGGAATGCAAGGCTGA
ACTCCTTGAGAGACTCAGAGCCCGCCAAGTTGAGAATGGGCACTGCGGCCCTGCTGGGAGTGATGACGAA
CTGCTGCAATTGGCACGGCAACTTTATGAACTTCTGGTCCCACAAGCAATCGGGGCTAAAGGTGATGCGC
AGCAAATCGCAAGGAAGTTTCTTAGTCCCCTTGCCGACAAGGATGCCGTGGGTGGTTTGGGAATAGCAAA
AGCAGGAAATAAGCCTAGGTGGGTTCGGATGAGGGAGGCTGGAGAGCCAGGTTGGGAAGAGGAAAAGGCT
AAAGCCGAGGCGAGAAAGAGTACGGATAGAACCGCCGATGTTCTTCGCGCTCTTGCAGACTTCGGTCTTA
AACCTCTTATGAGAGTCTACACAGACTCAGACATGTCCAGCGTGCAGTGGAAACCACTTCGCAAAGGACA
AGCGGTCAGAACCTGGGATAGAGACATGTTCCAACAAGCGATCGAAAGAATGATGAGTTGGGAATCGTGG
AATCAGCGCGTTGGAGAAGCGTACGCAAAGCTCGTGGAACAAAAGTCGAGGTTTGAACAGAAAAATTTTG
TGGGACAAGAACATCTTGTCCAACTTGTCAATCAACTTCAACAAGACATGAAGGAAGCATCACACGGCCT
GGAGTCGAAAGAACAAACTGCGCATTACTTGACTGGGAGAGCGCTGAGAGGGAGCGACAAAGTTTTTGAG
AAGTGGGAAAAACTCGATCCTGATGCCCCATTTGACCTCTATGATACCGAAATCAAGAATGTTCAACGGA
GGAATACTCGCAGGTTCGGATCTCATGATCTGTTTGCGAAGCTCGCGGAACCTAAATATCAGGCGCTCTG
GAGAGAGGACGCTTCTTTCCTCACGAGGTATGCGGTTTACAATAGCATTGTCAGAAAACTGAATCACGCT
AAAATGTTTGCGACTTTTACTCTTCCGGATGCTACCGCCCACCCGATCTGGACGCGGTTTGACAAACTCG
GCGGCAACCTGCACCAGTACACTTTCTTGTTTAACGAATTTGGCGAGGGCAGGCACGCCATTCGGTTTCA
GAAGCTGTTGACGGTTGAGGATGGCGTTGCTAAAGAGGTCGACGACGTCACGGTTCCGATTTCTATGTCC
GCGCAGCTGGATGACCTCTTGCCTCGGGACCCACACGAGCTCGTTGCACTCTACTTCCAGGACTACGGTG
CAGAACAACATCTGGCTGGAGAGTTTGGCGGCGCGAAAATTCAATACCGCCGCGATCAATTGAACCACCT
GCACGCCAGAAGAGGCGCCAGAGATGTCTACCTTAATCTGAGCGTCCGCGTTCAGTCACAATCCGAAGCC
AGGGGAGAAAGGCGCCCTCCGTATGCAGCGGTCTTCAGGCTTGTTGGCGATAACCACCGCGCGTTTGTTC
ACTTTGATAAATTGTCAGATTACCTCGCAGAACACCCAGACGATGGTAAGCTGGGGTCGGAAGGTTTGCT
CTCTGGGCTCAGAGTCATGTCAGTTGCCTTGGGTCTTAGGACTTCCGCGAGCATATCTGTCTTCCGCGTC
GCAAGAAAGGACGAATTGAAGCCGAACAGTGAAGGCCGGGTCCCTTTTTGCTTCCCGATCGAAGGGAACG
AAAACCTCGTTGCTGTCCACGAGCGGAGCCAACTGTTGAAGCTTCCCGGTGAAACGGAATCGAAAGATCT
GAGAGCGATCAGAGAAGAGCGCCAAAGGACGCTTAGACAGCTCCGGACGCAACTTGCATACTTGCGCCTT
CTGGTTCGCTGCGGTAGTGAAGACGTTGGAAGAAGAGAGAGGTCATGGGCTAAACTCATAGAGCAACCTA
TGGATGCTAATCAAATGACGCCTGATTGGAGAGAAGCATTCGAAGACGAACTTCAGAAACTGAAATCCCT
TTACGGGATATGCGGCGATCGCGAGTGGACAGAAGCAGTGTATGAGTCTGTGAGGCGCGTGTGGCGGCAT
ATGGGTAAACAGGTGCGCGATTGGAGAAAAGACGTTAGGAGCGGGGAAAGACCTAAGATACGGGGATATC
AGAAAGACGTTGTCGGGGGAAATAGCATTGAACAGATTGAATATTTGGAGCGCCAATATAAGTTCCTCAA
ATCCTGGTCTTTCTTCGGCAAAGTGTCAGGCCAGGTGATACGCGCGGAAAAGGGATCGCGCTTTGCAATA
ACTCTGAGAGAACATATTGATCATGCCAAAGAAGATCGGTTGAAGAAACTCGCCGATAGAATCATCATGG
AGGCGCTTGGTTATGTCTACGCCTTGGACGATGAACGGGGAAAGGGAAAGTGGGTCGCCAAGTATCCACC
TTGCCAACTCATTCTCCTCGAAGAACTTTCCGAATACCAGTTTAACAACGATCGGCCGCCATCAGAGAAT
AATCAACTGATGCAGTGGTCCCATCGCGGTGTGTTTCAAGAGTTGCTCAATCAGGCCCAAGTCCATGATC
TGCTTGTTGGCACAATGTATGCAGCCTTTTCCTCCCGGTTTGATGCAAGAACAGGGGCTCCTGGCATACG
CTGTAGACGGGTCCCGGCGAGGTGCGCCCGCGAACAAAACCCTGAACCGTTCCCCTGGTGGTTGAACAAG
TTCGTTGCGGAGCACAAGCTGGACGGGTGTCCTCTGCGGGCCGACGATCTTATTCCCACCGGGGAAGGGG
AATTCTTTGTGAGCCCTTTCTCGGCGGAGGAAGGGGATTTTCACCAAATACATGCAGATCTTAATGCCGC
ACAAAATTTGCAGAGGAGACTGTGGTCAGACTTTGATATTAGTCAGATACGCCTCCGCTGTGACTGGGGA
GAGGTCGATGGCGAGCCTGTGTTGATACCAAGAACGACCGGAAAGAGGACAGCCGATTCGTATGGAAACA
AGGTTTTTTACACGAAGACGGGCGTTACTTACTACGAAAGAGAAAGAGGGAAGAAGAGAAGGAAAGTCTT
TGCCCAAGAAGAATTGAGCGAGGAAGAAGCCGAGCTCTTGGTCGAAGCGGACGAGGCACGGGAAAAGTCT
GTCGTCCTCATGAGGGACCCTTCCGGAATTATTAACCGGGGAGATTGGACGCGGCAGAAAGAGTTTTGGT
CCATGGTTAATCAACGCATAGAAGGCTACCTTGTCAAGCAAATAAGAAGTCGCGTGAGATTGCAGGAGAG
TGCATGTGAGAACACTGGGGACATAAAGCGTCCTGCTGCCACCAAAAAGGCCGGACAGGCTAAGAAAAAG
AAGGGAGACGGCTCTGGATCGGGGTCGGGTTCTGGCTCAGTCGACTTGCTTGATCCGGGGACACCAATGG
ACGCGGACCTGGTGGCTTCATCGACCGTGGTTTGGGAACAGGACGCCGATCCATTCGCCGGGACCGCCGA
TGACTTTCCTGCTTTTAATGAGGAAGAGTTGGCTTGGCTGATGGAACTCCTGCCGCAGGGCGGCTCAGGG
GGTCTCCTTGACCCCGGCACCCCCATGGACGCTGACCTCGTTGCAAGTTCGACGGTTGTTTGGGAGCAAG
ATGCAGATCCGTTTGCGGGTACAGCTGATGACTTTCCAGCCTTCAACGAAGAGGAGCTGGCATGGCTTAT
GGAGCTTCTGCCTCAGGCCAGAGGAGGGTCGGGTGGGCTCTTGGATCCTGGGACGCCGATGGATGCCGAC
CTTGTCGCGTCCTCTACTGTGGTTTGGGAGCAGGACGCCGACCCGTTCGCTGGTACTGCTGATGACTTTC
CGGCCTTTAATGAGGAGGAACTCGCTTGGCTCATGGAGTTGTTGCCACAAGGGGGTAGTGGCGGTCTTCT
GGACCCGGGAACGCCTATGGATGCTGACTTGGTGGCATCGAGCACCGTCGTCTGGGAACAGGATGCGGAC
CCGTTTGCTGGTACCGCTGATGATTTTCCGGCATTTAACGAGGAAGAATTGGCGTGGCTCATGGAATTGC
TTCCCCAGGCGAGAGGGGGTTCCGGTGGCTTGCTGGATCCGGGAACGCCTATGGATGCCGATCTCGTGGC
GTCGTCAACCGTGGTCTGGGAGCAAGACGCTGACCCGTTTGCCGGCACAGCAGATGATTTTCCAGCTTTC
AATGAGGAAGAACTGGCATGGTTGATGGAATTGCTTCCACAGGGAGGGAGCGGAGGCCTCCTCGATCCTG
GAACACCTATGGACGCAGACCTGGTTGCCTCTTCAACTGTCGTGTGGGAACAAGATGCAGACCCGTTCGC
AGGTACAGCTGATGACTTCCCTGCCTTTAATGAGGAGGAACTCGCGTGGCTCATGGAACTTTTGCCCCAA
GCACGCGGTGGCTCTGGGGGTGGCGGATCGGGAGGAGATGCGCTGGACGATTTCGACTTGGACATGTTGG
GCTCAGACGCTTTGGACGACTTTGATCTCGACATGCTTGGGTCCGACGCATTGGATGATTTCGACCTTGA
CATGCTTGGTTCCGACGCACTCGATGACTTCGATCTTGATATGCTCGCCCGCGGATCTGACGCTCTCGAC
GACTTCGATCTTGACATGTTGGGCTCAGATGCGCTCGACGACTTTGATCTCGATATGTTGGGTAGCGACG
CACTCGATGACTTTGACTTGGATATGCTGGGGAGCGACGCCTTGGACGATTTCGATCTGGACATGCTGGA
GGGCAGAGGAAGTCTTCTAACATGCGGTGACGTGGAGGAGAATCCCGGCCCTATGGCGTCAAATTTCACG
CAGTTTGTTTTGGTTGATAACGGCGGGACTGGCGACGTTACAGTAGCTCCATCAAATTTTGCGAACGGAG
TCGCTGAGTGGATTAGCTCAAATTCAAGGTCCCAGGCCTACAAGGTTACCTGTTCTGTTAGGCAGAGTTC
TGCGCAAAAAAGAAAATATACCATCAAGGTTGAAGTCCCTAAAGTTGCAACACAAACAGTCGGTGGTGTT
GAGCTCCCTGTGGCAGCCTGGAGATCTTACTTAAACATGGAGCTAACAATTCCAATATTCGCTACAAACT
CTGATTGTGAACTGATTGTTAAGGCGATGCAAGGTCTCTTGAAAGATGGAAACCCTATACCGTCCGCTAT
CGCAGCTAACAGCGGTATCTATCCTAAGAAGAAGAGGAAGGTTGGCTCTGGATCGGGGTCGGGTTCTGGC
TCATTGCTTGATCCGGGGACACCAATGGACGCGGACCTGGTGGCTTCATCGACCGTGGTTTGGGAACAGG
ACGCCGATCCATTCGCCGGGACCGCCGATGACTTTCCTGCTTTTAATGAGGAAGAGTTGGCTTGGCTGAT
GGAACTCCTGCCGCAGGGCGGCTCAGGGGGTCTCCTTGACCCCGGCACCCCCATGGACGCTGACCTCGTT
GCAAGTTCGACGGTTGTTTGGGAGCAAGATGCAGATCCGTTTGCGGGTACAGCTGATGACTTTCCAGCCT
TCAACGAAGAGGAGCTGGCATGGCTTATGGAGCTTCTGCCTCAGGCCAGAGGAGGGTCGGGTGGGCTCTT
GGATCCTGGGACGCCGATGGATGCCGACCTTGTCGCGTCCTCTACTGTGGTTTGGGAGCAGGACGCCGAC
CCGTTCGCTGGTACTGCTGATGACTTTCCGGCCTTTAATGAGGAGGAACTCGCTTGGCTCATGGAGTTGT
TGCCACAAGGGGGTAGTGGCGGTCTTCTGGACCCGGGAACGCCTATGGATGCTGACTTGGTGGCATCGAG
CACCGTCGTCTGGGAACAGGATGCGGACCCGTTTGCTGGTACCGCTGATGATTTTCCGGCATTTAACGAG
GAAGAATTGGCGTGGCTCATGGAATTGCTTCCCCAGGCGAGAGGGGGTTCCGGTGGCTTGCTGGATCCGG
GAACGCCTATGGATGCCGATCTCGTGGCGTCGTCAACCGTGGTCTGGGAGCAAGACGCTGACCCGTTTGC
CGGCACAGCAGATGATTTTCCAGCTTTCAATGAGGAAGAACTGGCATGGTTGATGGAATTGCTTCCACAG
GGAGGGAGCGGAGGCCTCCTCGATCCTGGAACACCTATGGACGCAGACCTGGTTGCCTCTTCAACTGTCG
TGTGGGAACAAGATGCAGACCCGTTCGCAGGTACAGCTGATGACTTCCCTGCCTTTAATGAGGAGGAACT
CGCGTGGCTCATGGAACTTTTGCCCCAAGCACGCGGTGGCTCTGGGGGTGGCGGATCGGGAGGAGATGCG
CTGGACGATTTCGACTTGGACATGTTGGGCTCAGACGCTTTGGACGACTTTGATCTCGACATGCTTGGGT
CCGACGCATTGGATGATTTCGACCTTGACATGCTTGGTTCCGACGCACTCGATGACTTCGATCTTGATAT
GCTCGCCCGCGGATCTGACGCTCTCGACGACTTCGATCTTGACATGTTGGGCTCAGATGCGCTCGACGAC
TTTGATCTCGATATGTTGGGTAGCGACGCACTCGATGACTTTGACTTGGATATGCTGGGGAGCGACGCCT
TGGACGATTTCGATCTGGACATGCTGTGATGATAGGACGTCCGATCGTTCAAACATTTGGCAATAAAGTT
TCTTAAGATTGAATCCTGTTGCCGGTCTTGCGATGATTATCATATAATTTCTGTTGAATTACGTTAAGCA
TGTAATAATTAACATGTAATGCATGACGTTATTTATGAGATGGGTTTTTATGATTAGAGTCCCGCAATTA
TACATTTAATACGCGATAGAAAACAAAATATAGCGCGCAAACTAGGATAAATTATCGCGCGCGGTGTCAT
CTATGTTACTAGATCGGGAATTGATCCCCCCTCGACAGCTTCCGGAAAGGGCGAATTCGCAACTTTGTAT
ACAAAAGTTGAACGAGAAACGTAAAATGATATAAATATCAATATATTAAATTAGATTTTGCATAAAAAAC
AGACTACATAATACTGTAAAACACAACATATCCAGTCACTATGCCATCCAGCTGATATCCCCTATAGTGA
GTCGTATTACATGGTCATAGCTGTTTCCTGGCAGCTCTGGCCCGTGTCTCAAAATCTCTGATGTTACATT
GCACAAGATAAAAATATATCATCATGCCTCCTCTGGACCAGCCAGGACAGAAATGCCTCGACTTCGCTGC
TACCCAAGGTTGCCGGGTGACGCACACCGTGGAAACGGATGAAGGCACGAACCCAGTGGACATAAGCCTG
TTCGGTTCGTAAGCTGTAATGCAAGTAGCGTATGCGCTCACGCAACTGGTCCAGAACCTTGACCGAACGC
AGCGGTGGTAACGGCGCAGTGGCGGTTTTCATGGCTTGTTATGACTGTTTTTTTGGGGTACAGTCTATGC
CTCGGGCATCCAAGCAGCAAGCGCGTTACGCCGTGGGTCGATGTTTGATGTTATGGAGCAGCAACGATGT
TACGCAGCAGGGCAGTCGCCCTAAAACAAAGTTAAACATTATGAGGGAAGCGGTGATCGCCGAAGTATCG
ACTCAACTATCAGAGGTAGTTGGCGTCATCGAGCGCCATCTCGAACCGACGTTGCTGGCCGTACATTTGT
ACGGCTCCGCAGTGGATGGCGGCCTGAAGCCACACAGTGATATTGATTTGCTGGTTACGGTGACCGTAAG
GCTTGATGAAACAACGCGGCGAGCTTTGATCAACGACCTTTTGGAAACTTCGGCTTCCCCTGGAGAGAGC
GAGATTCTCCGCGCTGTAGAAGTCACCATTGTTGTGCACGACGACATCATTCCGTGGCGTTATCCAGCTA
AGCGCGAACTGCAATTTGGAGAATGGCAGCGCAATGACATTCTTGCAGGTATCTTCGAGCCAGCCACGAT
CGACATTGATCTGGCTATCTTGCTGACAAAAGCAAGAGAACATAGCGTTGCCTTGGTAGGTCCAGCGGCG
GAGGAACTCTTTGATCCGGTTCCTGAACAGGATCTATTTGAGGCGCTAAATGAAACCTTAACGCTATGGA
ACTCGCCGCCCGACTGGGCTGGCGATGAGCGAAATGTAGTGCTTACGTTGTCCCGCATTTGGTACAGCGC
AGTAACCGGCAAAATCGCGCCGAAGGATGTCGCTGCCGACTGGGCAATGGAGCGCCTGCCGGCCCAGTAT
CAGCCCGTCATACTTGAAGCTAGACAGGCTTATCTTGGACAAGAAGAAGATCGCTTGGCCTCGCGCGCAG
ATCAGTTGGAAGAATTTGTCCACTACGTGAAAGGCGAGATCACCAAGGTAGTCGGCAAATAACCCTCGAG
CCACCCATGACCAAAATCCCTTAACGTGAGTTACGCGTCGTTCCACTGAGCGTCAGACCCCGTAGAAAAG
ATCAAAGGATCTTCTTGAGATCCTTTTTTTCTGCGCGTAATCTGCTGCTTGCAAACAAAAAAACCACCGC
TACCAGCGGTGGTTTGTTTGCCGGATCAAGAGCTACCAACTCTTTTTCCGAAGGTAACTGGCTTCAGCAG
AGCGCAGATACCAAATACTGTTCTTCTAGTGTAGCCGTAGTTAGGCCACCACTTCAAGAACTCTGTAGCA
CCGCCTACATACCTCGCTCTGCTAATCCTGTTACCAGTGGCTGCTGCCAGTGGCGATAAGTCGTGTCTTA
CCGGGTTGGACTCAAGACGATAGTTACCGGATAAGGCGCAGCGGTCGGGCTGAACGGGGGGTTCGTGCAC
ACAGCCCAGCTTGGAGCGAACGACCTACACCGAACTGAGATACCTACAGCGTGAGCTATGAGAAAGCGCC
ACGCTTCCCGAAGGGAGAAAGGCGGACAGGTATCCGGTAAGCGGCAGGGTCGGAACAGGAGAGCGCACGA
GGGAGCTTCCAGGGGGAAACGCCTGGTATCTTTATAGTCCTGTCGGGTTTCGCCACCTCTGACTTGAGCG
TCGATTTTTGTGATGCTCGTCAGGGGGGCGGAGCCTATGGAAAAACGCCAGCAACGCGGCCTTTTTACGG
TTCCTGGCCTTTTGCTGGCCTTTTGCTCACATGTTCTTTCCTGCGTTATCCCCTGATTCTGTGGATAACC
GTATTACCGCCTTTGAGTGAGCTGATACCGCTCGCCGCAGCCGAACGACCGAGCGCAGCGAGTCAGTGAG
CGAGGAAGCGGAAGAGCGCCCAATACGCAAACCGCCTCTCCCCGCGCGTTGGCCGATTCATTAATGCAGC
TGGCACGACAGGTTTCCCGACTGGAAAGCGGGCAGTGAGCGCAACGCAATTAATACGCGTACCGCGAGCC
AGGAAGAGTTTGTAGAAACGCAAAAAGGCCATCCGTCAGGATGGCCTTCTGCTTAGTTTGATGCCTGGCA
GTTTATGGCGGGCGTCCTGCCCGCCACCCTCCGGGCCGTTGCTTCACAACGTTCAAATCCGCTCCCGGCG
G
Features (pLannotate 1.2.2; 22 found; start..end, strand, type, name):
     41..84      +  terminator     rrnB T1 terminator: Escherichia coli rrnB; transcription terminator T1 from the E. coli rrnB gene
    131..167     -  CDS            lacZα (fragment): LacZα fragment of β-galactosidase; lacZ fragment
    183..282     +  protein_bind   attL1: mutant version of attL; recombination site for the Gateway® LR reaction LR Clonase™
    352..3735    +  CDS            cas12b: CS12B_ALIAG - Also known as c2c1 From Alicyclobacillus acidoterrestris (strain ATCC 49025 / DSM 3922 / CIP 106132 / NCIMB 13137 / GD3B).
   4483..4677    +  CDS            avrXa10 (fragment): AVX10_XANOO - Experimental evidence at protein level: Swiss-Prot protein existence level 1. Avirulence protein. Induces the hypersensitive response (HR)in rice plants carrying the resistance gene Xa10. Activity depends on the presence of the core repeat domains; replacement with repeat domains from other proteins (AvrBs3 of X.euvesicatoria (AC P14727) or AvrXa7 of this organism) does not elicit the HR. Probably acts as a transcription factor in its host plant (rice) to induce plant resistance or disease. From Xanthomonas oryzae pv. oryzae.
   4672..4830    +  CDS            avrBs3 (fragment): AVRB3_XANEU - Experimental evidence at protein level: Swiss-Prot protein existence level 1. Avirulence protein. Acts as a transcription factor in C.annuum plants. In susceptible plants lacking the Bs3 resistance gene induces expression of a number of genes, including genes homologous to a family of auxin-induced genes, alpha-expansin genes, pectate lyase, anthocyanidin glucoside rhamnosyl transferase and at least one transcription factor, UPA20. Their expression leads to plant hypertrophy in mesophyll cells, probably mainly mediated by UPA20 (PubMed:17962565). In resistant plants induces the h
   4954..4976    +  CDS            VP160 (fragment): 10 tandem repeats of the minimal activation domain of herpes simplex virus VP16 (Cheng et al., 2013)
   5153..5179    +  CDS            VP64 (fragment): tetrameric repeat of the minimal activation domain of herpes simplex virus VP16 (Beerli et al., 1998)
   5233..5622    +  CDS            CAPSD_BPMS2: Experimental evidence at protein level: Swiss-Prot protein existence level 1. Acts as a translational repressor of viral replicase synthesis late in infection. This latter function is the result of capsid protein interaction with an RNA hairpin which contains the replicase ribosome-binding site. From Escherichia phage MS2 (Bacteriophage MS2).
   6331..6525    +  CDS            avrXa10 (fragment): AVX10_XANOO - Experimental evidence at protein level: Swiss-Prot protein existence level 1. Avirulence protein. Induces the hypersensitive response (HR)in rice plants carrying the resistance gene Xa10. Activity depends on the presence of the core repeat domains; replacement with repeat domains from other proteins (AvrBs3 of X.euvesicatoria (AC P14727) or AvrXa7 of this organism) does not elicit the HR. Probably acts as a transcription factor in its host plant (rice) to induce plant resistance or disease. From Xanthomonas oryzae pv. oryzae.
   6520..6678    +  CDS            avrBs3 (fragment): AVRB3_XANEU - Experimental evidence at protein level: Swiss-Prot protein existence level 1. Avirulence protein. Acts as a transcription factor in C.annuum plants. In susceptible plants lacking the Bs3 resistance gene induces expression of a number of genes, including genes homologous to a family of auxin-induced genes, alpha-expansin genes, pectate lyase, anthocyanidin glucoside rhamnosyl transferase and at least one transcription factor, UPA20. Their expression leads to plant hypertrophy in mesophyll cells, probably mainly mediated by UPA20 (PubMed:17962565). In resistant plants induces the h
   6802..6824    +  CDS            VP160 (fragment): 10 tandem repeats of the minimal activation domain of herpes simplex virus VP16 (Cheng et al., 2013)
   7001..7026    +  CDS            VP64 (fragment): tetrameric repeat of the minimal activation domain of herpes simplex virus VP16 (Beerli et al., 1998)
   7043..7295    +  terminator     NOS terminator: nopaline synthase terminator and poly(A) signal
   7340..7463    +  protein_bind   attR5: mutant version of attR; recombination site for the Gateway® LR reaction LR Clonase™
   7481..7499    -  promoter       T7 promoter: promoter for bacteriophage T7 RNA polymerase
   7689..7712    +  promoter       Pc promoter (fragment): intI1 (promoter lies within the coding sequence); class 1 integron promoter
   7888..7944    +  CDS            GmR (fragment): gentamycin acetyltransferase; aacC1; confers resistance to gentamycin
   7951..8742    +  CDS            SmR: aminoglycoside adenylyltransferase (Murphy, 1985); aadA; confers resistance to spectinomycin and streptomycin
   8835..9423    +  rep_origin     ori: high-copy-number ColE1/pMB1/pBR322/pUC origin of replication
   9606..9698    +  CDS            lacI (fragment): lac repressor; lacI; The lac repressor binds to the lac operator to inhibit transcription in E. coli. This inhibition can be relieved by adding lactose or isopropyl-β-D-thiogalactopyranoside (IPTG).
   9753..9780    -  terminator     rrnB T2 terminator: transcription terminator T2 from the E. coli rrnB gene
