[The description below was written by a language model from this plasmid's Addgene catalogue record and pLannotate feature annotations shown in this document.]
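Description:
pYPQ292 (AaCas12b)-D570A-TV-MS2-TV is a 9,871 bp Gateway entry clone built on the pYPQ167 backbone for plant CRISPR activation (CRISPRa). It is maintained in E. coli through a high-copy ColE1/pUC-type origin and selected with spectinomycin via an aadA (SmR) aminoglycoside adenylyltransferase gene. rrnB T1 and T2 terminators insulate the cloning region. Small lacZα, lacI and GmR fragments are backbone remnants. The two sequence records, from the depositor and from repository sequencing, have the same length and the same features in the same order, and differ only in their start coordinate.

The payload lies between attL1 and attR5 recombination sites, an arrangement suited to a multi-fragment LR reaction into a destination vector. It is a single open reading frame that begins with Cas12b from Alicyclobacillus acidiphilus carrying the D570A mutation, which the record describes as catalytically dead. The annotation tool matches this region to the related A. acidoterrestris Cas12b (C2c1) entry. Cas12b is fused to the TV activator, seen in the table as TAL-effector-derived segments (avrXa10/avrBs3 matches) followed by VP16-repeat (VP64/VP160-like) matches. According to the catalogue entry, a T2A self-cleaving peptide then separates this fusion from the MS2 coat protein (MCP) joined to a second TV module; the T2A itself is not annotated in the table. A NOS terminator ends the cassette. No plant promoter is annotated within the att-flanked region, so expression presumably depends on a promoter supplied by the destination vector. MCP binds MS2 RNA hairpins, so the design implies guide RNAs carrying such hairpins to recruit additional activator to the dCas12b-bound target and strengthen transcriptional activation of plant genes.
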