Addgene plasmid #136381: pYPQ292 (AaCas12b)-D570A-TV-MS2-TV
Purpose: CRISPRa Gateway entry clone for catalytically dead AaCas12b (D570A) fused with TV activation system, followed by T2A and MCP-TV fusion protein
Depositing lab: Yiping Qi. Depositing organization: University of Maryland, College Park. Publication: CRISPR-Cas12b enables efficient plant genome engineering. Ming M, Ren Q, Pan C, He Y, Zhang Y, Liu S, Zhong Z, Wang J, Malzahn AA, Wu J, Zheng X, Zhang Y, Qi Y. Nat Plants. 2020 Mar;6(3):202-208. doi: 10.1038/s41477-020-0614-6. Epub 2020 Mar 9. PubMed 32170285.
Backbone
  Vector backbone: pYPQ167
  Vector type: Plant Expression, CRISPR
Growth in bacteria
  Bacterial resistance: Spectinomycin, 50 μg/mL
  Growth temperature: 37°C
  Growth strain: DH5alpha
  Copy number: High Copy
Gene/Insert
  Gene/Insert name: AaCas12b (D570A)-TV-T2A-MCP-TV
  Species: Alicyclobacillus acidiphilus
  Mutation: D570A
Terms and licenses: Academic/Nonprofit Terms; Industry Terms: Not Available to Industry
Depositor comments: TV activation system is from: Li, Z., Zhang, D., Xiong, X. et al. A potent Cas9-derived gene activator for plant and mammalian cells. Nature Plants 3, 930–936 (2017) doi:10.1038/s41477-017-0046-2
How to cite: pYPQ292 (AaCas12b)-D570A-TV-MS2-TV was a gift from Yiping Qi (Addgene plasmid # 136381 ; http://n2t.net/addgene:136381 ; RRID:Addgene_136381)
